Addgene plasmid #211686: pCF821-sgCIDE-46_U6-sgRNA-EF1a-mNeonGreen
Purpose: U6-sgRNA-EF1a-mNeonGreen
Depositing lab: Christof Fellmann. Depositing organization: J. David Gladstone Institutes. Publication: Targeting the non-coding genome and temozolomide signature enables CRISPR-mediated glioma oncolysis. Tan IL, Perez AR, Lew RJ, Sun X, Baldwin A, Zhu YK, Shah MM, Berger MS, Doudna JA, Fellmann C. Cell Rep. 2023 Nov 28;42(11):113339. doi: 10.1016/j.celrep.2023.113339. Epub 2023 Nov 2. PubMed 37917583.
Backbone
  Vector backbone: pCF821
  Vector type: Mammalian Expression, Lentiviral, CRISPR
Growth in bacteria
  Bacterial resistance: Ampicillin, 100 μg/mL
  Growth temperature: 37°C
  Growth strain: NEB Stable
  Copy number: Unknown
Gene/Insert
  Gene/Insert name: SpyCas9 and sgCIDE-46 guide RNA vector
  gRNA/shRNA sequence: TGGATGGATGGATGGATGGA
Terms and licenses: Academic/Nonprofit Terms; Industry Terms: Not Available to Industry
How to cite: pCF821-sgCIDE-46_U6-sgRNA-EF1a-mNeonGreen was a gift from Christof Fellmann (Addgene plasmid # 211686 ; http://n2t.net/addgene:211686 ; RRID:Addgene_211686)
