[The description below was written by a language model from this plasmid's Addgene catalogue record and pLannotate feature annotations shown in this document.]
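Description:
pCF821-sgCIDE-46_U6-sgRNA-EF1a-mNeonGreen is a third-generation-style, self-inactivating HIV-1 lentiviral transfer vector built on the pCF821 backbone for delivering a CRISPR guide RNA to mammalian cells. In bacteria it is maintained through a high-copy ColE1/pUC-type origin and selected with ampicillin via the β-lactamase gene. The viral genome is transcribed in packaging cells from a CMV enhancer/promoter fused to a truncated 5' LTR, and it carries the Ψ packaging signal with a partial gag region, the Rev response element for Rev-dependent nuclear export, and a cPPT/CTS to aid nuclear import. It ends in a ΔU3 3' LTR, which disables LTR promoter activity after integration, followed by a bGH polyadenylation signal.

The payload consists of two independent expression units. A human U6 RNA polymerase III promoter drives a single guide RNA made up of the sgCIDE-46 spacer, a short tandem-repeat-like targeting sequence, joined to a Streptococcus pyogenes Cas9 scaffold (annotated as a tracrRNA fragment). Downstream, an EF-1α promoter with its intron A drives mNeonGreen, a bright monomeric green/yellow fluorescent protein, with a WPRE to boost transcript stability and expression. The fluorescent marker allows transduced cells to be identified or sorted.

Although the insert field reads "SpyCas9 and sgCIDE-46 guide RNA vector", the 8.1 kb feature table shows no Cas9 coding sequence, so the nuclease evidently has to be supplied separately. The associated publication concerns CRISPR targeting of the non-coding genome for glioma cell killing, but the record does not specify the genomic targets of this guide.
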