Features (pLannotate 1.2.2; 25 found; start..end, strand, type, name):
     31..83      -  misc_feature   bom (fragment): basis of mobility region from pBR322
    232..611     +  enhancer       CMV enhancer: human cytomegalovirus immediate early enhancer
    612..811     +  promoter       CMV promoter: human cytomegalovirus (CMV) immediate early promoter
    829..1009    +  LTR            5' LTR (truncated): truncated 5' long terminal repeat (LTR) from HIV-1
   1056..1181    +  misc_feature   HIV-1 Ψ: packaging signal of human immunodeficiency virus type 1
   1165..1528    +  CDS            HIV-1 gag (fragment): gag protein from human immunodeficiency virus 1; gag
   1674..1907    +  misc_feature   RRE: The Rev response element (RRE) of HIV-1 allows for Rev-dependent mRNA export from the nucleus to the cytoplasm.
   2284..2384    +  CDS            Rev (fragment): human immunodeficiency virus 1 (HIV-1) Rev protein; rev; enhances nuclear export of unspliced and incompletely spliced viral mRNAs
   2434..2551    +  misc_feature   cPPT/CTS: central polypurine tract and central termination sequence of HIV-1
   2602..2842    +  promoter       U6 promoter: RNA polymerase III promoter for human U6 snRNA
   2890..2957    +  misc_RNA       tracrRNA (fragment): trans-activating CRISPR RNA for the Streptococcus pyogenes CRISPR/Cas9 system
   2976..2994    +  CDS            small t antigen (fragment): SV40 (simian virus 40) small t antigen
   3020..3231    +  promoter       EF-1α core promoter: core promoter for human elongation factor EF-1α
   3232..3340    +  intron         EF-1α intron A (fragment): intron upstream of the start codon of human EF-1α
   3966..4169    +  intron         EF-1α intron A: truncated intron upstream of the start codon of human EF-1α
   4202..4909    +  CDS            mNeonGreen: mNeonGreen is a basic (constitutively fluorescent) green/yellow fluorescent protein published in 2013, derived from Branchiostoma lanceolatum. It is reported to be a very rapidly-maturing monomer with moderate acid sensitivity.
   4928..5516    +  misc_feature   WPRE: woodchuck hepatitis virus posttranscriptional regulatory element
   5567..5586    +  misc_feature   cPPT/CTS (fragment): central polypurine tract and central termination sequence of HIV-1
   5588..5821    +  LTR            3' LTR (ΔU3): self-inactivating 3' long terminal repeat (LTR) from HIV-1
   5853..6077    +  polyA_signal   bGH poly(A) signal: bovine growth hormone polyadenylation signal
   6081..6100    +  promoter       SV40 promoter (fragment): SV40 enhancer and early promoter
   6121..6171    -  CDS            lacI (fragment): lac repressor; lacI; The lac repressor binds to the lac operator to inhibit transcription in E. coli. This inhibition can be relieved by adding lactose or isopropyl-β-D-thiogalactopyranoside (IPTG).
   6354..6942    -  rep_origin     ori: high-copy-number ColE1/pMB1/pBR322/pUC origin of replication
   7113..7973    -  CDS            AmpR: β-lactamase; bla; confers resistance to ampicillin, carbenicillin, and related antibiotics
   7974..8078    -  promoter       AmpR promoter: bla
>Addgene plasmid #211686 | pCF821-sgCIDE-46_U6-sgRNA-EF1a-mNeonGreen | addgene full sequence | sequence record 421512 | Addgene NGS Result
GTCGACGGATCGGGAGATCTCCCGATCCCCTATGGTGCACTCTCAGTACAATCTGCTCTGATGCCGCATA
GTTAAGCCAGTATCTGCTCCCTGCTTGTGTGTTGGAGGTCGCTGAGTAGTGCGCGAGCAAAATTTAAGCT
ACAACAAGGCAAGGCTTGACCGACAATTGCATGAAGAATCTGCTTAGGGTTAGGCGTTTTGCGCTGCTTC
GCGATGTACGGGCCAGATATTGACATTGATTATTGACTAGTTATTAATAGTAATCAATTACGGGGTCATT
AGTTCATAGCCCATATATGGAGTTCCGCGTTACATAACTTACGGTAAATGGCCCGCCTGGCTGACCGCCC
AACGACCCCCGCCCATTGACGTCAATAATGACGTATGTTCCCATAGTAACGCCAATAGGGACTTTCCATT
GACGTCAATGGGTGGAGTATTTACGGTAAACTGCCCACTTGGCAGTACATCAAGTGTATCATATGCCAAG
TACGCCCCCTATTGACGTCAATGACGGTAAATGGCCCGCCTGGCATTATGCCCAGTACATGACCTTATGG
GACTTTCCTACTTGGCAGTACATCTACGTATTAGTCATCGCTATTACCATGGTGATGCGGTTTTGGCAGT
ACATCAATGGGCGTGGATAGCGGTTTGACTCACGGGGATTTCCAAGTCTCCACCCCATTGACGTCAATGG
GAGTTTGTTTTGGCACCAAAATCAACGGGACTTTCCAAAATGTCGTAACAACTCCGCCCCATTGACGCAA
ATGGGCGGTAGGCGTGTACGGTGGGAGGTCTATATAAGCAGCGCGTTTTGCCTGTACTGGGTCTCTCTGG
TTAGACCAGATCTGAGCCTGGGAGCTCTCTGGCTAACTAGGGAACCCACTGCTTAAGCCTCAATAAAGCT
TGCCTTGAGTGCTTCAAGTAGTGTGTGCCCGTCTGTTGTGTGACTCTGGTAACTAGAGATCCCTCAGACC
CTTTTAGTCAGTGTGGAAAATCTCTAGCAGTGGCGCCCGAACAGGGACTTGAAAGCGAAAGGGAAACCAG
AGGAGCTCTCTCGACGCAGGACTCGGCTTGCTGAAGCGCGCACGGCAAGAGGCGAGGGGCGGCGACTGGT
GAGTACGCCAAAAATTTTGACTAGCGGAGGCTAGAAGGAGAGAGATGGGTGCGAGAGCGTCAGTATTAAG
CGGGGGAGAATTAGATCGCGATGGGAAAAAATTCGGTTAAGGCCAGGGGGAAAGAAAAAATATAAATTAA
AACATATAGTATGGGCAAGCAGGGAGCTAGAACGATTCGCAGTTAATCCTGGCCTGTTAGAAACATCAGA
AGGCTGTAGACAAATACTGGGACAGCTACAACCATCCCTTCAGACAGGATCAGAAGAACTTAGATCATTA
TATAATACAGTAGCAACCCTCTATTGTGTGCATCAAAGGATAGAGATAAAAGACACCAAGGAAGCTTTAG
ACAAGATAGAGGAAGAGCAAAACAAAAGTAAGACCACCGCACAGCAAGCGGCCGCTGATCTTCAGACCTG
GAGGAGGAGATATGAGGGACAATTGGAGAAGTGAATTATATAAATATAAAGTAGTAAAAATTGAACCATT
AGGAGTAGCACCCACCAAGGCAAAGAGAAGAGTGGTGCAGAGAGAAAAAAGAGCAGTGGGAATAGGAGCT
TTGTTCCTTGGGTTCTTGGGAGCAGCAGGAAGCACTATGGGCGCAGCGTCAATGACGCTGACGGTACAGG
CCAGACAATTATTGTCTGGTATAGTGCAGCAGCAGAACAATTTGCTGAGGGCTATTGAGGCGCAACAGCA
TCTGTTGCAACTCACAGTCTGGGGCATCAAGCAGCTCCAGGCAAGAATCCTGGCTGTGGAAAGATACCTA
AAGGATCAACAGCTCCTGGGGATTTGGGGTTGCTCTGGAAAACTCATTTGCACCACTGCTGTGCCTTGGA
ATGCTAGTTGGAGTAATAAATCTCTGGAACAGATTTGGAATCACACGACCTGGATGGAGTGGGACAGAGA
AATTAACAATTACACAAGCTTAATACACTCCTTAATTGAAGAATCGCAAAACCAGCAAGAAAAGAATGAA
CAAGAATTATTGGAATTAGATAAATGGGCAAGTTTGTGGAATTGGTTTAACATAACAAATTGGCTGTGGT
ATATAAAATTATTCATAATGATAGTAGGAGGCTTGGTAGGTTTAAGAATAGTTTTTGCTGTACTTTCTAT
AGTGAATAGAGTTAGGCAGGGATATTCACCATTATCGTTTCAGACCCACCTCCCAACCCCGAGGGGACCC
GACAGGCCCGAAGGAATAGAAGAAGAAGGTGGAGAGAGAGACAGAGACAGATCCATTCGATTAGTGAACG
GATCGGCACTGCGTGCGCCAATTCTGCAGACAAATGGCAGTATTCATCCACAATTTTAAAAGAAAAGGGG
GGATTGGGGGGTACAGTGCAGGGGAAAGAATAGTAGACATAATAGCAACAGACATACAAACTAAAGAATT
ACAAAAACAAATTACAAAAATTCAAAATTTTCGGGTTTATTACAGGGACAGCAGAGATCCAGTTTGGTTA
ATTAAGGTACCGAGGGCCTATTTCCCATGATTCCTTCATATTTGCATATACGATACAAGGCTGTTAGAGA
GATAATTAGAATTAATTTGACTGTAAACACAAAGATATTAGTACAAAATACGTGACGTAGAAAGTAATAA
TTTCTTGGGTAGTTTGCAGTTTTAAAATTATGTTTTAAAATGGACTATCATATGCTTACCGTAACTTGAA
AGTATTTCGATTTCTTGGCTTTATATATCTTGTGGAAAGGACGAAACACCGTGGATGGATGGATGGATGG
AGTTTAAGAGCTATGCTGGAAACAGCATAGCAAGTTTAAATAAGGCTAGTCCGTTATCAACTTGAAAAAG
TGGCACCGAGTCGGTGCTTTTTTTGAATTCGCTAGCTAGGTCTTGAAAGGAGTGGGAATTGGCTCCGGTG
CCCGTCAGTGGGCAGAGCGCACATCGCCCACAGTCCCCGAGAAGTTGGGGGGAGGGGTCGGCAATTGATC
CGGTGCCTAGAGAAGGTGGCGCGGGGTAAACTGGGAAAGTGATGTCGTGTACTGGCTCCGCCTTTTTCCC
GAGGGTGGGGGAGAACCGTATATAAGTGCAGTAGTCGCCGTGAACGTTCTTTTTCGCAACGGGTTTGCCG
CCAGAACACAGGTAAGTGCCGTGTGTGGTTCCCGCGGGCCTGGCCTCTTTACGGGTTATGGCCCTTGCGT
GCCTTGAATTACTTCCACTGGCTGCAGTACGTGATTCTTGATCCCGAGCTTCGGGTTGGAAGTGGGTGGG
AGAGTTCGAGGCCTTGCGCTTAAGGAGCCCCTTCGCCTCGTGCTTGAGTTGAGGCCTGGCCTGGGCGCTG
GGGCCGCCGCGTGCGAATCTGGTGGCACCTTCGCGCCTGTCTCGCTGCTTTCGATAAGTCTCTAGCCATT
TAAAATTTTTGATGACCTGCTGCGACGCTTTTTTTCTGGCAAGATAGTCTTGTAAATGCGGGCCAAGATC
TGCACACTGGTATTTCGGTTTTTGGGGCCGCGGGCGGCGACGGGGCCCGTGCGTCCCAGCGCACATGTTC
GGCGAGGCGGGGCCTGCGAGCGCGGCCACCGAGAATCGGACGGGGGTAGTCTCAAGCTGGCCGGCCTGCT
CTGGTGCCTGGCCTCGCGCCGCCGTGTATCGCCCCGCCCTGGGCGGCAAGGCTGGCCCGGTCGGCACCAG
TTGCGTGAGCGGAAAGATGGCCGCTTCCCGGCCCTGCTGCAGGGAGCTCAAAATGGAGGACGCGGCGCTC
GGGAGAGCGGGCGGGTGAGTCACCCACACAAAGGAAAAGGGCCTTTCCGTCCTCAGCCGTCGCTTCATGT
GACTCCACGGAGTACCGGGCGCCGTCCAGGCACCTCGATTAGTTCTCGAGCTTTTGGAGTACGTCGTCTT
TAGGTTGGGGGGAGGGGTTTTATGCGATGGAGTTTCCCCACACTGAGTGGGTGGAGACTGAAGTTAGGCC
AGCTTGGCACTTGATGTAATTCTCCTTGGAATTTGCCCTTTTTGAGTTTGGATCTTGGTTCATTCTCAAG
CCTCAGACAGTGGTTCAAAGTTTTTTTCTTCCATTTCAGGTGTCGTGAACCGGTTCTAGAGCGCTGCCAC
CATGGTCAGTAAGGGCGAAGAAGATAATATGGCTTCCTTGCCTGCCACACATGAACTCCACATATTCGGG
TCTATCAACGGCGTGGACTTCGACATGGTTGGGCAAGGAACCGGAAATCCCAACGATGGATACGAGGAGC
TGAACCTGAAGTCAACGAAAGGTGATCTTCAATTCTCCCCCTGGATTCTCGTCCCTCACATTGGCTATGG
TTTCCACCAGTACCTCCCGTACCCTGACGGGATGTCTCCATTCCAAGCCGCAATGGTAGATGGGTCAGGC
TACCAAGTTCACAGAACTATGCAGTTTGAAGATGGTGCATCTCTGACAGTAAATTACAGGTATACCTACG
AAGGTTCACACATCAAAGGAGAAGCTCAGGTGAAAGGTACGGGATTCCCAGCAGACGGCCCAGTAATGAC
CAATTCCCTCACGGCTGCCGACTGGTGCAGGAGTAAAAAGACATATCCAAATGACAAGACTATTATCTCT
ACTTTCAAATGGTCTTATACGACAGGCAACGGAAAGAGGTATCGGTCAACCGCGCGCACAACATATACGT
TTGCTAAGCCTATGGCTGCCAATTATCTGAAAAATCAGCCCATGTATGTATTTAGAAAAACCGAACTGAA
GCACTCCAAAACTGAATTGAACTTCAAAGAGTGGCAAAAGGCCTTCACCGATGTCATGGGCATGGATGAA
TTGTATAAGTGAACGCGTTAAGTCGACAATCAACCTCTGGATTACAAAATTTGTGAAAGATTGACTGGTA
TTCTTAACTATGTTGCTCCTTTTACGCTATGTGGATACGCTGCTTTAATGCCTTTGTATCATGCTATTGC
TTCCCGTATGGCTTTCATTTTCTCCTCCTTGTATAAATCCTGGTTGCTGTCTCTTTATGAGGAGTTGTGG
CCCGTTGTCAGGCAACGTGGCGTGGTGTGCACTGTGTTTGCTGACGCAACCCCCACTGGTTGGGGCATTG
CCACCACCTGTCAGCTCCTTTCCGGGACTTTCGCTTTCCCCCTCCCTATTGCCACGGCGGAACTCATCGC
CGCCTGCCTTGCCCGCTGCTGGACAGGGGCTCGGCTGTTGGGCACTGACAATTCCGTGGTGTTGTCGGGG
AAATCATCGTCCTTTCCTTGGCTGCTCGCCTGTGTTGCCACCTGGATTCTGCGCGGGACGTCCTTCTGCT
ACGTCCCTTCGGCCCTCAATCCAGCGGACCTTCCTTCCCGCGGCCTGCTGCCGGCTCTGCGGCCTCTTCC
GCGTCTTCGCCTTCGCCCTCAGACGAGTCGGATCTCCCTTTGGGCCGCCTCCCCGCGTCGACTTTAAGAC
CAATGACTTACAAGGCAGCTGTAGATCTTAGCCACTTTTTAAAAGAAAAGGGGGGACTGGAAGGGCTAAT
TCACTCCCAACGAAGACAAGATCTGCTTTTTGCTTGTACTGGGTCTCTCTGGTTAGACCAGATCTGAGCC
TGGGAGCTCTCTGGCTAACTAGGGAACCCACTGCTTAAGCCTCAATAAAGCTTGCCTTGAGTGCTTCAAG
TAGTGTGTGCCCGTCTGTTGTGTGACTCTGGTAACTAGAGATCCCTCAGACCCTTTTAGTCAGTGTGGAA
AATCTCTAGCAGGGCCCGTTTAAACCCGCTGATCAGCCTCGACTGTGCCTTCTAGTTGCCAGCCATCTGT
TGTTTGCCCCTCCCCCGTGCCTTCCTTGACCCTGGAAGGTGCCACTCCCACTGTCCTTTCCTAATAAAAT
GAGGAAATTGCATCGCATTGTCTGAGTAGGTGTCATTCTATTCTGGGGGGTGGGGTGGGGCAGGACAGCA
AGGGGGAGGATTGGGAAGACAATAGCAGGCATGCTGGGGATGCGGTGGGCTCTATGGCTTCTGAGGCGGA
AAGAACCAGCCATTAATGAAAAGAACCAGCCATTAATGAATCGGCCAACGCGCGGGGAGAGGCGGTTTGC
GTATTGGGCGCTCTTCCGCTTCCTCGCTCACTGACTCGCTGCGCTCGGTCGTTCGGCTGCGGCGAGCGGT
ATCAGCTCACTCAAAGGCGGTAATACGGTTATCCACAGAATCAGGGGATAACGCAGGAAAGAACATGTGA
GCAAAAGGCCAGCAAAAGGCCAGGAACCGTAAAAAGGCCGCGTTGCTGGCGTTTTTCCATAGGCTCCGCC
CCCCTGACGAGCATCACAAAAATCGACGCTCAAGTCAGAGGTGGCGAAACCCGACAGGACTATAAAGATA
CCAGGCGTTTCCCCCTGGAAGCTCCCTCGTGCGCTCTCCTGTTCCGACCCTGCCGCTTACCGGATACCTG
TCCGCCTTTCTCCCTTCGGGAAGCGTGGCGCTTTCTCATAGCTCACGCTGTAGGTATCTCAGTTCGGTGT
AGGTCGTTCGCTCCAAGCTGGGCTGTGTGCACGAACCCCCCGTTCAGCCCGACCGCTGCGCCTTATCCGG
TAACTATCGTCTTGAGTCCAACCCGGTAAGACACGACTTATCGCCACTGGCAGCAGCCACTGGTAACAGG
ATTAGCAGAGCGAGGTATGTAGGCGGTGCTACAGAGTTCTTGAAGTGGTGGCCTAACTACGGCTACACTA
GAAGAACAGTATTTGGTATCTGCGCTCTGCTGAAGCCAGTTACCTTCGGAAAAAGAGTTGGTAGCTCTTG
ATCCGGCAAACAAACCACCGCTGGTAGCGGTGGTTTTTTTGTTTGCAAGCAGCAGATTACGCGCAGAAAA
AAAGGATCTCAAGAAGATCCTTTGATCTTTTCTACGGGGTCTGACGCTCAGTGGAACGAAAACTCACGTT
AAGGGATTTTGGTCATGAGATTATCAAAAAGGATCTTCACCTAGATCCTTTTAAATTAAAAATGAAGTTT
TAAATCAATCTAAAGTATATATGAGTAAACTTGGTCTGACAGTTACCAATGCTTAATCAGTGAGGCACCT
ATCTCAGCGATCTGTCTATTTCGTTCATCCATAGTTGCCTGACTCCCCGTCGTGTAGATAACTACGATAC
GGGAGGGCTTACCATCTGGCCCCAGTGCTGCAATGATACCGCGAGACCCACGCTCACCGGCTCCAGATTT
ATCAGCAATAAACCAGCCAGCCGGAAGGGCCGAGCGCAGAAGTGGTCCTGCAACTTTATCCGCCTCCATC
CAGTCTATTAATTGTTGCCGGGAAGCTAGAGTAAGTAGTTCGCCAGTTAATAGTTTGCGCAACGTTGTTG
CCATTGCTACAGGCATCGTGGTGTCACGCTCGTCGTTTGGTATGGCTTCATTCAGCTCCGGTTCCCAACG
ATCAAGGCGAGTTACATGATCCCCCATGTTGTGCAAAAAAGCGGTTAGCTCCTTCGGTCCTCCGATCGTT
GTCAGAAGTAAGTTGGCCGCAGTGTTATCACTCATGGTTATGGCAGCACTGCATAATTCTCTTACTGTCA
TGCCATCCGTAAGATGCTTTTCTGTGACTGGTGAGTACTCAACCAAGTCATTCTGAGAATAGTGTATGCG
GCGACCGAGTTGCTCTTGCCCGGCGTCAATACGGGATAATACCGCGCCACATAGCAGAACTTTAAAAGTG
CTCATCATTGGAAAACGTTCTTCGGGGCGAAAACTCTCAAGGATCTTACCGCTGTTGAGATCCAGTTCGA
TGTAACCCACTCGTGCACCCAACTGATCTTCAGCATCTTTTACTTTCACCAGCGTTTCTGGGTGAGCAAA
AACAGGAAGGCAAAATGCCGCAAAAAAGGGAATAAGGGCGACACGGAAATGTTGAATACTCATACTCTTC
CTTTTTCAATATTATTGAAGCATTTATCAGGGTTATTGTCTCATGAGCGGATACATATTTGAATGTATTT
AGAAAAATAAACAAATAGGGGTTCCGCGCACATTTCCCCGAAAAGTGCCACCTGAC
